Addgene plasmid #87874: SIN-CMV-Ca9-WPRE
Purpose: Transfer plasmid for the production of lentiviral vectors
Depositing lab: Nicole Déglon. Depositing organization: Centre Hospitalier Universitaire Vaudois (CHUV). Publication: The Self-Inactivating KamiCas9 System for the Editing of CNS Disease Genes. Merienne N, Vachey G, de Longprez L, Meunier C, Zimmer V, Perriard G, Canales M, Mathias A, Herrgott L, Beltraminelli T, Maulet A, Dequesne T, Pythoud C, Rey M, Pellerin L, Brouillet E, Perrier AL, du Pasquier R, Deglon N. Cell Rep. 2017 Sep 19;20(12):2980-2991. doi: 10.1016/j.celrep.2017.08.075. PubMed 28930690.
Backbone
  Vector backbone: SIN lentiviral transfer vector
  Backbone size w/o insert (bp): 7500
  Total vector size (bp): 13204
  Vector type: Lentiviral
Growth in bacteria
  Bacterial resistance: Ampicillin, 100 μg/mL
  Growth temperature: 37°C
  Growth strain: NEB Stable
  Copy number: High Copy
Gene/Insert
  Gene/Insert name: spCas9 (alt name: Cas9)
  Species: Streptococcus pyogenes
  Insert size (bp): 4140
  Mutation: Human codon-optimized
  Promoter: CMV
  Tag / fusion protein: nls (C terminal on insert)
  Cloning method: Gateway Cloning
  Sequencing primers: 5′ TAGGCGTGTACGGTGGGAGGC; 3′ AGCAGCGTATCCACATAGCGTAAAAGGAGC
Resource information
  A portion of this plasmid was derived from a plasmid made by: hCas9 from Addgene plasmid 41815
Terms and licenses: Academic/Nonprofit Terms; Industry Terms: Not Available to Industry
How to cite: SIN-CMV-Ca9-WPRE was a gift from Nicole Déglon (Addgene plasmid # 87874 ; http://n2t.net/addgene:87874 ; RRID:Addgene_87874)
