[The description below was written by a language model from this plasmid's Addgene catalogue record and pLannotate feature annotations shown in this document.]
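Description:
SIN-CMV-Ca9-WPRE is a self-inactivating (SIN) HIV-1-based lentiviral transfer plasmid of about 13.2 kb, used to produce lentiviral vectors that deliver Streptococcus pyogenes Cas9 to mammalian cells. It is maintained in E. coli as a high-copy plasmid through a ColE1/pUC-type origin and selected with ampicillin via the β-lactamase gene. Outside the viral region, the annotation picks up backbone remnants: an SV40 promoter followed by gpt fragments and SV40 small t intron and poly(A) sequences, plus fragments of TcR, rop, bom and lacI. These appear to be leftovers of earlier vector generations rather than functional parts of the payload.

The vector genome runs from a truncated 5' LTR through the Ψ packaging signal with an adjoining gag fragment, the Rev response element for Rev-dependent nuclear export of the genomic RNA, and the cPPT/CTS, which generally improves transduction of non-dividing cells. An internal CMV enhancer/promoter then drives a human codon-optimized spCas9 (derived from an earlier hCas9 plasmid) carrying a C-terminal nuclear localization signal. The coding sequence is flanked by attB1 and attB2 sites, consistent with its insertion by Gateway recombination. A WPRE downstream enhances transcript stability and expression, and the ΔU3 3' LTR removes viral promoter activity after integration, so that expression depends on the internal CMV promoter alone.

No guide RNA cassette, reporter or mammalian selection marker within the viral genome is annotated, so guides must be supplied from a separate construct. The associated work concerns a self-inactivating Cas9 system for editing central nervous system disease genes, and this plasmid provides the nuclease component.
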