Features (pLannotate 1.2.2; 34 found; start..end, strand, type, name):
     50..379     +  promoter       SV40 promoter: SV40 enhancer and early promoter
    579..698     +  CDS            gpt (fragment): XGPT_ECOLI - Also known as gpp, gxu. Experimental evidence at protein level: Swiss-Prot protein existence level 1. Purine salvage pathway enzyme that catalyzes the transfer of the ribosyl-5-phosphate group from 5-phospho-alpha-D-ribose 1- diphosphate (PRPP) to the N9 position of the 6-oxopurines guanine and xanthine to form the corresponding ribonucleotides GMP (guanosine 5'- monophosphate) and XMP (xanthosine 5'-monophosphate), with the release of PPi. To a lesser extent, also acts on hypoxanthine (PubMed:9100006, PubMed:3886014). Does not ribophosphorylate adenine (PubMed:3886014). From Esch
    698..1033    +  CDS            gpt (fragment): XGPT_ECOLI - Also known as gpp, gxu. Experimental evidence at protein level: Swiss-Prot protein existence level 1. Purine salvage pathway enzyme that catalyzes the transfer of the ribosyl-5-phosphate group from 5-phospho-alpha-D-ribose 1- diphosphate (PRPP) to the N9 position of the 6-oxopurines guanine and xanthine to form the corresponding ribonucleotides GMP (guanosine 5'- monophosphate) and XMP (xanthosine 5'-monophosphate), with the release of PPi. To a lesser extent, also acts on hypoxanthine (PubMed:9100006, PubMed:3886014). Does not ribophosphorylate adenine (PubMed:3886014). From Esch
   1128..1433    +  CDS            frsA (fragment): FRSA_ECOLI - Also known as yafA. Experimental evidence at protein level: Swiss-Prot protein existence level 1. Catalyzes the hydrolysis of esters (PubMed:15808744). Displays esterase activity toward pNP-butyrate (PubMed:15808744). May stimulate mixed-acid fermentation by acting as a fermentation/respiration switch that down-regulates respiration and up- regulates fermentation rates (PubMed:15169777). From Escherichia coli (strain K12).
   1437..1511    +  CDS            small t antigen (fragment): SV40 (simian virus 40) small t antigen
   1513..1578    +  intron         small t intron: SV40 (simian virus 40) small t antigen intron
   1708..1728    +  CDS            SV40 NLS: nuclear localization signal of SV40 (simian virus 40) large T antigen
   2047..2130    +  CDS            large T antigen (fragment): large T antigen from SV40 (simian virus 40)
   2153..2287    +  polyA_signal   SV40 poly(A) signal: SV40 polyadenylation signal
   2454..2783    +  CDS            nef (fragment): NEF_HV1BR - Experimental evidence at protein level: Swiss-Prot protein existence level 1. Extracellular Nef protein targets CD4(+) T-lymphocytes for apoptosis by interacting with CXCR4 surface receptors (PubMed:14990729). From Human immunodeficiency virus type 1 group M subtype B (isolate BRU/LAI) (HIV-1).
   2831..3088    +  LTR            5' LTR (truncated): truncated 5' long terminal repeat (LTR) from HIV-1
   3135..3260    +  misc_feature   HIV-1 Ψ: packaging signal of human immunodeficiency virus type 1
   3244..3607    +  CDS            HIV-1 gag (fragment): gag protein from human immunodeficiency virus 1; gag
   3753..3986    +  misc_feature   RRE: The Rev response element (RRE) of HIV-1 allows for Rev-dependent mRNA export from the nucleus to the cytoplasm.
   4363..4463    +  CDS            Rev (fragment): human immunodeficiency virus 1 (HIV-1) Rev protein; rev; enhances nuclear export of unspliced and incompletely spliced viral mRNAs
   4482..4599    +  misc_feature   cPPT/CTS: central polypurine tract and central termination sequence of HIV-1
   4622..4925    +  enhancer       CMV enhancer: human cytomegalovirus immediate early enhancer
   4926..5129    +  promoter       CMV promoter: human cytomegalovirus (CMV) immediate early promoter
   5219..5252    +  misc_feature   MCS (fragment): pBluescript multiple cloning site
   5256..5280    +  protein_bind   attB1: mutant version of attB; recombination site for the Gateway® BP reaction BP Clonase™
   5286..9389    +  CDS            cas9: CAS9_STRP1 - Also known as csn1 From Streptococcus pyogenes serotype M1.
   9466..9490    -  protein_bind   attB2: mutant version of attB; recombination site for the Gateway® BP reaction BP Clonase™
   9494..9533    +  misc_feature   MCS (fragment): pBluescript multiple cloning site
   9543..10131   +  misc_feature   WPRE: woodchuck hepatitis virus posttranscriptional regulatory element
  10150..10218   +  CDS            nef (fragment): NEF_HV1Z2 - Experimental evidence at protein level: Swiss-Prot protein existence level 1. Extracellular Nef protein targets CD4(+) T-lymphocytes for apoptosis by interacting with CXCR4 surface receptors. From Human immunodeficiency virus type 1 group M subtype D (isolate Z2/CDC-Z34) (HIV-1).
  10220..10453   +  LTR            3' LTR (ΔU3): self-inactivating 3' long terminal repeat (LTR) from HIV-1
  10478..10496   -  promoter       SP6 promoter: promoter for bacteriophage SP6 RNA polymerase
  10724..11003   +  CDS            TcR (fragment): tetracycline efflux protein; tet; confers resistance to tetracycline
  11004..11052   -  misc_feature   bom (fragment): basis of mobility region from pBR322
  11154..11189   -  CDS            rop (fragment): Rop protein, which maintains plasmids at low copy number; rop
  11284..11388   +  promoter       AmpR promoter: bla
  11389..12249   +  CDS            AmpR: β-lactamase; bla; confers resistance to ampicillin, carbenicillin, and related antibiotics
  12420..13008   +  rep_origin     ori: high-copy-number ColE1/pMB1/pBR322/pUC origin of replication
  13191..43      +  CDS            lacI (fragment) (across the origin): lac repressor; lacI; The lac repressor binds to the lac operator to inhibit transcription in E. coli. This inhibition can be relieved by adding lactose or isopropyl-β-D-thiogalactopyranoside (IPTG).
>Addgene plasmid #87874 | SIN-CMV-Ca9-WPRE | addgene full sequence | sequence record 179969 | Addgene NGS Result
AACCGCCTCTCCCCGCGCGTTGGCCGATTCATTAATGCAGCTGTGGAATGTGTGTCAGTTAGGGTGTGGA
AAGTCCCCAGGCTCCCCAGCAGGCAGAAGTATGCAAAGCATGCATCTCAATTAGTCAGCAACCAGGTGTG
GAAAGTCCCCAGGCTCCCCAGCAGGCAGAAGTATGCAAAGCATGCATCTCAATTAGTCAGCAACCATAGT
CCCGCCCCTAACTCCGCCCATCCCGCCCCTAACTCCGCCCAGTTCCGCCCATTCTCCGCCCCATGGCTGA
CTAATTTTTTTTATTTATGCAGAGGCCGAGGCCGCCTCGGCCTCTGAGCTATTCCAGAAGTAGTGAGGAG
GCTTTTTTGGAGGCCTAGGCTTTTGCAAAAAGCTTGGACACAAGACAGGCTTGCGAGATATGTTTGAGAA
TACCACTTTATCCCGCGTCAGGGAGAGGCAGTGCGTAAAAAGACGCGGACTCATGTGAAATACTGGTTTT
TAGTGCGCCAGATCTCTATAATCTCGCGCAACCTATTTTCCCCTCGAACACTTTTTAAGCCGTAGATAAA
CAGGCTGGGACACTTCACATGAGCGAAAAATACATCGTCACCTGGGACATGTTGCAGATCCATGCACGTA
AACTCGCAAGCCGACTGATGCCTTCTGAACAATGGAAAGGCATTATTGCCGTAAGCCGTGGCGGTCTGTA
CCGGGTGCGTTACTGGCGCGTGAACTGGGTATTCGTCATGTCGATACCGTTTGTATTTCCAGCTACGATC
ACGACAACCAGCGCGAGCTTAAAGTGCTGAAACGCGCAGAAGGCGATGGCGAAGGCTTCATCGTTATTGA
TGACCTGGTGGATACCGGTGGTACTGCGGTTGCGATTCGTGAAATGTATCCAAAAGCGCACTTTGTCACC
ATCTTCGCAAAACCGGCTGGTCGTCCGCTGGTTGATGACTATGTTGTTGATATCCCGCAAGATACCTGGA
TTGAACAGCCGTGGGATATGGGCGTCGTATTCGTCCCGCCAATCTCCGGTCGCTAATCTTTTCAACGCCT
GGCACTGCCGGGCGTTGTTCTTTTTAACTTCAGGCGGGTTACAATAGTTTCCAGTAAGTATTCTGGAGGC
TGCATCCATGACACAGGCAAACCTGAGCGAAACCCTGTTCAAACCCCGCTTTAAACATCCTGAAACCTCG
ACGCTAGTCCGCCGCTTTAATCACGGCGCACAACCGCCTGTGCAGTCGGCCCTTGATGGTAAAACCATCC
CTCACTGGTATCGCATGATTAACCGTCTGATGTGGATCTGGCGCGGCATTGACCCACGCGAAATCCTCGA
CGTCCAGGCACGTATTGTGATGAGCGATGCCGAACGTACCGACGATGATTTATACGATACGGTGATTGGC
TACCGTGGCGGCAACTGGATTTATGAGTGGGCCCCGGATCTTTGTGAAGGAACCTTACTTCTGTGGTGTG
ACATAATTGGACAAACTACCTACAGAGATTTAAAGCTCTAAGGTAAATATAAAATTTTTAAGTGTATAAT
GTGTTAAACTACTGATTCTAATTGTTTGTGTATTTTAGATTCCAACCTATGGAACTGATGAATGGGAGCA
GTGGTGGAATGCCTTTAATGAGGAAAACCTGTTTTGCTCAGAAGAAATGCCATCTAGTGATGATGAGGCT
ACTGCTGACTCTCAACATTCTACTCCTCCAAAAAAGAAGAGAAAGGTAGAAGACCCCAAGGACTTTCCTT
CAGAATTGCTAAGTTTTTTGAGTCATGCTGTGTTTAGTAATAGAACTCTTGCTTGCTTTGCTATTTACAC
CACAAAGGAAAAAGCTGCACTGCTATACAAGAAAATTATGGAAAAATATTCTGTAACCTTTATAAGTAGG
CATAACAGTTATAATCATAACATACTGTTTTTTCTTACTCCACACAGGCATAGAGTGTCTGCTATTAATA
ACTATGCTCAAAAATTGTGTACCTTTAGCTTTTTAATTTGTAAAGGGGTTAATAAGGAATATTTGATGTA
TAGTGCCTTGACTAGAGATCATAATCAGCCATACCACATTTGTAGAGGTTTTACTTGCTTTAAAAAACCT
CCCACACCTCCCCCTGAACCTGAAACATAAAATGAATGCAATTGTTGTTGTTAACTTGTTTATTGCAGCT
TATAATGGTTACAAATAAAGCAATAGCATCACAAATTTCACAAATAAAGCATTTTTTTCACTGCATTCTA
GTTGTGGTTTGTCCAAACTCATCAATGTATCTTATCATGTCTGGATCAACTGGATAACTCAAGCTAACCA
AAATCATCCCAAACTTCCCACCCCATACCCTATTACCACTGCCAATTACCTGTGGTTTCATTTACTCTAA
ACCTGTGATTCCTCTGAATTATTTTCATTTTAAAGAAATTGTATTTGTTAAATATGTACTACAAACTTAG
TAGTTGGAAGGGCTAATTCACTCCCAAAGAAGACAAGATATCCTTGATCTGTGGATCTACCACACACAAG
GCTACTTCCCTGATTAGCAGAACTACACACCAGGGCCAGGGGTCAGATATCCACTGACCTTTGGATGGTG
CTACAAGCTAGTACCAGTTGAGCCAGATAAGGTAGAAGAGGCCAATAAAGGAGAGAACACCAGCTTGTTA
CACCCTGTGAGCCTGCATGGGATGGATGACCCGGAGAGAGAAGTGTTAGAGTGGAGGTTTGACAGCCGCC
TAGCATTTCATCACGTGGCCCGAGAGCTGCATCCGGAGTACTTCAAGAACTGCTGATATCGAGCTTGCTA
CAAGGGACTTTCCGCTGGGGACTTTCCAGGGAGGCGTGGCCTGGGCGGGACTGGGGAGTGGCGAGCCCTC
AGATCCTGCATATAAGCAGCTGCTTTTTGCCTGTACTGGGTCTCTCTGGTTAGACCAGATCTGAGCCTGG
GAGCTCTCTGGCTAACTAGGGAACCCACTGCTTAAGCCTCAATAAAGCTTGCCTTGAGTGCTTCAAGTAG
TGTGTGCCCGTCTGTTGTGTGACTCTGGTAACTAGAGATCCCTCAGACCCTTTTAGTCAGTGTGGAAAAT
CTCTAGCAGTGGCGCCCGAACAGGGACTTGAAAGCGAAAGGGAAACCAGAGGAGCTCTCTCGACGCAGGA
CTCGGCTTGCTGAAGCGCGCACGGCAAGAGGCGAGGGGCGGCGACTGGTGAGTACGCCAAAAATTTTGAC
TAGCGGAGGCTAGAAGGAGAGAGATGGGTGCGAGAGCGTCAGTATTAAGCGGGGGAGAATTAGATCGCGA
TGGGAAAAAATTCGGTTAAGGCCAGGGGGAAAGAAAAAATATAAATTAAAACATATAGTATGGGCAAGCA
GGGAGCTAGAACGATTCGCAGTTAATCCTGGCCTGTTAGAAACATCAGAAGGCTGTAGACAAATACTGGG
ACAGCTACAACCATCCCTTCAGACAGGATCAGAAGAACTTAGATCATTATATAATACAGTAGCAACCCTC
TATTGTGTGCATCAAAGGATAGAGATAAAAGACACCAAGGAAGCTTTAGACAAGATAGAGGAAGAGCAAA
ACAAAAGTAAGACCACCGCACAGCAAGCGGCCGCTGATCTTCAGACCTGGAGGAGGAGATATGAGGGACA
ATTGGAGAAGTGAATTATATAAATATAAAGTAGTAAAAATTGAACCATTAGGAGTAGCACCCACCAAGGC
AAAGAGAAGAGTGGTGCAGAGAGAAAAAAGAGCAGTGGGAATAGGAGCTTTGTTCCTTGGGTTCTTGGGA
GCAGCAGGAAGCACTATGGGCGCAGCGTCAATGACGCTGACGGTACAGGCCAGACAATTATTGTCTGGTA
TAGTGCAGCAGCAGAACAATTTGCTGAGGGCTATTGAGGCGCAACAGCATCTGTTGCAACTCACAGTCTG
GGGCATCAAGCAGCTCCAGGCAAGAATCCTGGCTGTGGAAAGATACCTAAAGGATCAACAGCTCCTGGGG
ATTTGGGGTTGCTCTGGAAAACTCATTTGCACCACTGCTGTGCCTTGGAATGCTAGTTGGAGTAATAAAT
CTCTGGAACAGATTTGGAATCACACGACCTGGATGGAGTGGGACAGAGAAATTAACAATTACACAAGCTT
AATACACTCCTTAATTGAAGAATCGCAAAACCAGCAAGAAAAGAATGAACAAGAATTATTGGAATTAGAT
AAATGGGCAAGTTTGTGGAATTGGTTTAACATAACAAATTGGCTGTGGTATATAAAATTATTCATAATGA
TAGTAGGAGGCTTGGTAGGTTTAAGAATAGTTTTTGCTGTACTTTCTATAGTGAATAGAGTTAGGCAGGG
ATATTCACCATTATCGTTTCAGACCCACCTCCCAACCCCGAGGGGACCCGACAGGCCCGAAGGAATAGAA
GAAGAAGGTGGAGAGAGAGACAGAGACAGATCCATTCGATTAGTGAACGGATCTCGACGGTATCGGTTAA
CTTTTAAAAGAAAAGGGGGGATTGGGGGGTACAGTGCAGGGGAAAGAATAGTAGACATAATAGCAACAGA
CATACAAACTAAAGAATTACAAAAACAAATTACAAAAATTCAAAATTTTATCGATAAGCTTGGGAGTTCC
GCGTTACATAACTTACGGTAAATGGCCCGCCTGGCTGACCGCCCAACGACCCCCGCCCATTGACGTCAAT
AATGACGTATGTTCCCATAGTAACGCCAATAGGGACTTTCCATTGACGTCAATGGGTGGAGTATTTACGG
TAAACTGCCCACTTGGCAGTACATCAAGTGTATCATATGCCAAGTACGCCCCCTATTGACGTCAATGACG
GTAAATGGCCCGCCTGGCATTATGCCCAGTACATGACCTTATGGGACTTTCCTACTTGGCAGTACATCTA
CGTATTAGTCATCGCTATTACCATGGTGATGCGGTTTTGGCAGTACATCAATGGGCGTGGATAGCGGTTT
GACTCACGGGGATTTCCAAGTCTCCACCCCATTGACGTCAATGGGAGTTTGTTTTGGCACCAAAATCAAC
GGGACTTTCCAAAATGTCGTAACAACTCCGCCCCATTGACGCAAATGGGCGGTAGGCGTGTACGGTGGGA
GGTCTATATAAGCAGAGCTCGTTTAGTGAACCGTCAGATCGCCTGGAGACGCCATCCACGCTGTTTTGAC
CTCCATAGAAGACACCGACTCTAGCTAGAGGATCTTCCCTAGAACTAGTGGATCCCCCGGGCTGCAGGAA
TTATCACAAGTTTGTACAAAAAAGCAGGCTCCACCATGGACAAGAAGTACTCCATTGGGCTCGATATCGG
CACAAACAGCGTCGGCTGGGCCGTCATTACGGACGAGTACAAGGTGCCGAGCAAAAAATTCAAAGTTCTG
GGCAATACCGATCGCCACAGCATAAAGAAGAACCTCATTGGCGCCCTCCTGTTCGACTCCGGGGAGACGG
CCGAAGCCACGCGGCTCAAAAGAACAGCACGGCGCAGATATACCCGCAGAAAGAATCGGATCTGCTACCT
GCAGGAGATCTTTAGTAATGAGATGGCTAAGGTGGATGACTCTTTCTTCCATAGGCTGGAGGAGTCCTTT
TTGGTGGAGGAGGATAAAAAGCACGAGCGCCACCCAATCTTTGGCAATATCGTGGACGAGGTGGCGTACC
ATGAAAAGTACCCAACCATATATCATCTGAGGAAGAAGCTTGTAGACAGTACTGATAAGGCTGACTTGCG
GTTGATCTATCTCGCGCTGGCGCATATGATCAAATTTCGGGGACACTTCCTCATCGAGGGGGACCTGAAC
CCAGACAACAGCGATGTCGACAAACTCTTTATCCAACTGGTTCAGACTTACAATCAGCTTTTCGAAGAGA
ACCCGATCAACGCATCCGGAGTTGACGCCAAAGCAATCCTGAGCGCTAGGCTGTCCAAATCCCGGCGGCT
CGAAAACCTCATCGCACAGCTCCCTGGGGAGAAGAAGAACGGCCTGTTTGGTAATCTTATCGCCCTGTCA
CTCGGGCTGACCCCCAACTTTAAATCTAACTTCGACCTGGCCGAAGATGCCAAGCTTCAACTGAGCAAAG
ACACCTACGATGATGATCTCGACAATCTGCTGGCCCAGATCGGCGACCAGTACGCAGACCTTTTTTTGGC
GGCAAAGAACCTGTCAGACGCCATTCTGCTGAGTGATATTCTGCGAGTGAACACGGAGATCACCAAAGCT
CCGCTGAGCGCTAGTATGATCAAGCGCTATGATGAGCACCACCAAGACTTGACTTTGCTGAAGGCCCTTG
TCAGACAGCAACTGCCTGAGAAGTACAAGGAAATTTTCTTCGATCAGTCTAAAAATGGCTACGCCGGATA
CATTGACGGCGGAGCAAGCCAGGAGGAATTTTACAAATTTATTAAGCCCATCTTGGAAAAAATGGACGGC
ACCGAGGAGCTGCTGGTAAAGCTTAACAGAGAAGATCTGTTGCGCAAACAGCGCACTTTCGACAATGGAA
GCATCCCCCACCAGATTCACCTGGGCGAACTGCACGCTATCCTCAGGCGGCAAGAGGATTTCTACCCCTT
TTTGAAAGATAACAGGGAAAAGATTGAGAAAATCCTCACATTTCGGATACCCTACTATGTAGGCCCCCTC
GCCCGGGGAAATTCCAGATTCGCGTGGATGACTCGCAAATCAGAAGAGACCATCACTCCCTGGAACTTCG
AGGAAGTCGTGGATAAGGGGGCCTCTGCCCAGTCCTTCATCGAAAGGATGACTAACTTTGATAAAAATCT
GCCTAACGAAAAGGTGCTTCCTAAACACTCTCTGCTGTACGAGTACTTCACAGTTTATAACGAGCTCACC
AAGGTCAAATACGTCACAGAAGGGATGAGAAAGCCAGCATTCCTGTCTGGAGAGCAGAAGAAAGCTATCG
TGGACCTCCTCTTCAAGACGAACCGGAAAGTTACCGTGAAACAGCTCAAAGAAGACTATTTCAAAAAGAT
TGAATGTTTCGACTCTGTTGAAATCAGCGGAGTGGAGGATCGCTTCAACGCATCCCTGGGAACGTATCAC
GATCTCCTGAAAATCATTAAAGACAAGGACTTCCTGGACAATGAGGAGAACGAGGACATTCTTGAGGACA
TTGTCCTCACCCTTACGTTGTTTGAAGATAGGGAGATGATTGAAGAACGCTTGAAAACTTACGCTCATCT
CTTCGACGACAAAGTCATGAAACAGCTCAAGAGGCGCCGATATACAGGATGGGGGCGGCTGTCAAGAAAA
CTGATCAATGGGATCCGAGACAAGCAGAGTGGAAAGACAATCCTGGATTTTCTTAAGTCCGATGGATTTG
CCAACCGGAACTTCATGCAGTTGATCCATGATGACTCTCTCACCTTTAAGGAGGACATCCAGAAAGCACA
AGTTTCTGGCCAGGGGGACAGTCTTCACGAGCACATCGCTAATCTTGCAGGTAGCCCAGCTATCAAAAAG
GGAATACTGCAGACCGTTAAGGTCGTGGATGAACTCGTCAAAGTAATGGGAAGGCATAAGCCCGAGAATA
TCGTTATCGAGATGGCCCGAGAGAACCAAACTACCCAGAAGGGACAGAAGAACAGTAGGGAAAGGATGAA
GAGGATTGAAGAGGGTATAAAAGAACTGGGGTCCCAAATCCTTAAGGAACACCCAGTTGAAAACACCCAG
CTTCAGAATGAGAAGCTCTACCTGTACTACCTGCAGAACGGCAGGGACATGTACGTGGATCAGGAACTGG
ACATCAATCGGCTCTCCGACTACGACGTGGATCATATCGTGCCCCAGTCTTTTCTCAAAGATGATTCTAT
TGATAATAAAGTGTTGACAAGATCCGATAAAAATAGAGGGAAGAGTGATAACGTCCCCTCAGAAGAAGTT
GTCAAGAAAATGAAAAATTATTGGCGGCAGCTGCTGAACGCCAAACTGATCACACAACGGAAGTTCGATA
ATCTGACTAAGGCTGAACGAGGTGGCCTGTCTGAGTTGGATAAAGCCGGCTTCATCAAAAGGCAGCTTGT
TGAGACACGCCAGATCACCAAGCACGTGGCCCAAATTCTCGATTCACGCATGAACACCAAGTACGATGAA
AATGACAAACTGATTCGAGAGGTGAAAGTTATTACTCTGAAGTCTAAGCTGGTCTCAGATTTCAGAAAGG
ACTTTCAGTTTTATAAGGTGAGAGAGATCAACAATTACCACCATGCGCATGATGCCTACCTGAATGCAGT
GGTAGGCACTGCACTTATCAAAAAATATCCCAAGCTTGAATCTGAATTTGTTTACGGAGACTATAAAGTG
TACGATGTTAGGAAAATGATCGCAAAGTCTGAGCAGGAAATAGGCAAGGCCACCGCTAAGTACTTCTTTT
ACAGCAATATTATGAATTTTTTCAAGACCGAGATTACACTGGCCAATGGAGAGATTCGGAAGCGACCACT
TATCGAAACAAACGGAGAAACAGGAGAAATCGTGTGGGACAAGGGTAGGGATTTCGCGACAGTCCGGAAG
GTCCTGTCCATGCCGCAGGTGAACATCGTTAAAAAGACCGAAGTACAGACCGGAGGCTTCTCCAAGGAAA
GTATCCTCCCGAAAAGGAACAGCGACAAGCTGATCGCACGCAAAAAAGATTGGGACCCCAAGAAATACGG
CGGATTCGATTCTCCTACAGTCGCTTACAGTGTACTGGTTGTGGCCAAAGTGGAGAAAGGGAAGTCTAAA
AAACTCAAAAGCGTCAAGGAACTGCTGGGCATCACAATCATGGAGCGATCAAGCTTCGAAAAAAACCCCA
TCGACTTTCTCGAGGCGAAAGGATATAAAGAGGTCAAAAAAGACCTCATCATTAAGCTTCCCAAGTACTC
TCTCTTTGAGCTTGAAAACGGCCGGAAACGAATGCTCGCTAGTGCGGGCGAGCTGCAGAAAGGTAACGAG
CTGGCACTGCCCTCTAAATACGTTAATTTCTTGTATCTGGCCAGCCACTATGAAAAGCTCAAAGGGTCTC
CCGAAGATAATGAGCAGAAGCAGCTGTTCGTGGAACAACACAAACACTACCTTGATGAGATCATCGAGCA
AATAAGCGAATTCTCCAAAAGAGTGATCCTCGCCGACGCTAACCTCGATAAGGTGCTTTCTGCTTACAAT
AAGCACAGGGATAAGCCCATCAGGGAGCAGGCAGAAAACATTATCCACTTGTTTACTCTGACCAACTTGG
GCGCGCCTGCAGCCTTCAAGTACTTCGACACCACCATAGACAGAAAGCGGTACACCTCTACAAAGGAGGT
CCTGGACGCCACACTGATTCATCAGTCAATTACGGGGCTCTATGAAACAAGAATCGACCTCTCTCAGCTC
GGTGGAGACAGCAGGGCTGACCCCAAGAAGAAGAGGAAGGTGTGAAAGGGTTCGATCCCTACCGGTTAGT
AATGAGTTTATCTAGACCCAGCTTTCTTGTACAAAGTGGTGATAATTCGATATCAAGCTTATCGATACCG
TCGACCTCGAGGGAATTCCGATAATCAACCTCTGGATTACAAAATTTGTGAAAGATTGACTGGTATTCTT
AACTATGTTGCTCCTTTTACGCTATGTGGATACGCTGCTTTAATGCCTTTGTATCATGCTATTGCTTCCC
GTATGGCTTTCATTTTCTCCTCCTTGTATAAATCCTGGTTGCTGTCTCTTTATGAGGAGTTGTGGCCCGT
TGTCAGGCAACGTGGCGTGGTGTGCACTGTGTTTGCTGACGCAACCCCCACTGGTTGGGGCATTGCCACC
ACCTGTCAGCTCCTTTCCGGGACTTTCGCTTTCCCCCTCCCTATTGCCACGGCGGAACTCATCGCCGCCT
GCCTTGCCCGCTGCTGGACAGGGGCTCGGCTGTTGGGCACTGACAATTCCGTGGTGTTGTCGGGGAAGCT
GACGTCCTTTCCATGGCTGCTCGCCTGTGTTGCCACCTGGATTCTGCGCGGGACGTCCTTCTGCTACGTC
CCTTCGGCCCTCAATCCAGCGGACCTTCCTTCCCGCGGCCTGCTGCCGGCTCTGCGGCCTCTTCCGCGTC
TTCGCCTTCGCCCTCAGACGAGTCGGATCTCCCTTTGGGCCGCCTCCCCGCATCGGGAATTCGAGCTCGG
TACCTTTAAGACCAATGACTTACAAGGCAGCTGTAGATCTTAGCCACTTTTTAAAAGAAAAGGGGGGACT
GGAAGGGCTAATTCACTCCCAACGAAGACAAGATCTGCTTTTTGCTTGTACTGGGTCTCTCTGGTTAGAC
CAGATCTGAGCCTGGGAGCTCTCTGGCTAACTAGGGAACCCACTGCTTAAGCCTCAATAAAGCTTGCCTT
GAGTGCTTCAAGTAGTGTGTGCCCGTCTGTTGTGTGACTCTGGTAACTAGAGATCCCTCAGACCCTTTTA
GTCAGTGTGGAAAATCTCTAGCAGCATCTAGAATTAATTCCGTGTATTCTATAGTGTCACCTAAATCGTA
TGTGTATGATACATAAGGTTATGTATTAATTGTAGCCGCGTTCTAACGACAATATGTACAAGCCTAATTG
TGTAGCATCTGGCTTACTGAAGCAGACCCTATCATCTCTCTCGTAAACTGCCGTCAGAGTCGGTTTGGTT
GGACGAACCTTCTGAGTTTCTGGTAACGCCGTCCCGCACCCGGAAATGGTCAGCGAACCAATCAGCAGGG
TCATCGCTAGCCAGATCCTCTACGCCGGACGCATCGTGGCCGGCATCACCGGCGCCACAGGTGCGGTTGC
TGGCGCCTATATCGCCGACATCACCGATGGGGAAGATCGGGCTCGCCACTTCGGGCTCATGAGCGCTTGT
TTCGGCGTGGGTATGGTGGCAGGCCCCGTGGCCGGGGGACTGTTGGGCGCCATCTCCTTGCATGCACCAT
TCCTTGCGGCGGCGGTGCTCAACGGCCTCAACCTACTACTGGGCTGCTTCCTAATGCAGGAGTCGCATAA
GGGAGAGCGTCGAATGGTGCACTCTCAGTACAATCTGCTCTGATGCCGCATAGTTAAGCCAGCCCCGACA
CCCGCCAACACCCGCTGACGCGCCCTGACGGGCTTGTCTGCTCCCGGCATCCGCTTACAGACAAGCTGTG
ACCGTCTCCGGGAGCTGCATGTGTCAGAGGTTTTCACCGTCATCACCGAAACGCGCGAGACGAAAGGGCC
TCGTGATACGCCTATTTTTATAGGTTAATGTCATGATAATAATGGTTTCTTAGACGTCAGGTGGCACTTT
TCGGGGAAATGTGCGCGGAACCCCTATTTGTTTATTTTTCTAAATACATTCAAATATGTATCCGCTCATG
AGACAATAACCCTGATAAATGCTTCAATAATATTGAAAAAGGAAGAGTATGAGTATTCAACATTTCCGTG
TCGCCCTTATTCCCTTTTTTGCGGCATTTTGCCTTCCTGTTTTTGCTCACCCAGAAACGCTGGTGAAAGT
AAAAGATGCTGAAGATCAGTTGGGTGCACGAGTGGGTTACATCGAACTGGATCTCAACAGCGGTAAGATC
CTTGAGAGTTTTCGCCCCGAAGAACGTTTTCCAATGATGAGCACTTTTAAAGTTCTGCTATGTGGCGCGG
TATTATCCCGTATTGACGCCGGGCAAGAGCAACTCGGTCGCCGCATACACTATTCTCAGAATGACTTGGT
TGAGTACTCACCAGTCACAGAAAAGCATCTTACGGATGGCATGACAGTAAGAGAATTATGCAGTGCTGCC
ATAACCATGAGTGATAACACTGCGGCCAACTTACTTCTGACAACGATCGGAGGACCGAAGGAGCTAACCG
CTTTTTTGCACAACATGGGGGATCATGTAACTCGCCTTGATCGTTGGGAACCGGAGCTGAATGAAGCCAT
ACCAAACGACGAGCGTGACACCACGATGCCTGTAGCAATGGCAACAACGTTGCGCAAACTATTAACTGGC
GAACTACTTACTCTAGCTTCCCGGCAACAATTAATAGACTGGATGGAGGCGGATAAAGTTGCAGGACCAC
TTCTGCGCTCGGCCCTTCCGGCTGGCTGGTTTATTGCTGATAAATCTGGAGCCGGTGAGCGTGGGTCTCG
CGGTATCATTGCAGCACTGGGGCCAGATGGTAAGCCCTCCCGTATCGTAGTTATCTACACGACGGGGAGT
CAGGCAACTATGGATGAACGAAATAGACAGATCGCTGAGATAGGTGCCTCACTGATTAAGCATTGGTAAC
TGTCAGACCAAGTTTACTCATATATACTTTAGATTGATTTAAAACTTCATTTTTAATTTAAAAGGATCTA
GGTGAAGATCCTTTTTGATAATCTCATGACCAAAATCCCTTAACGTGAGTTTTCGTTCCACTGAGCGTCA
GACCCCGTAGAAAAGATCAAAGGATCTTCTTGAGATCCTTTTTTTCTGCGCGTAATCTGCTGCTTGCAAA
CAAAAAAACCACCGCTACCAGCGGTGGTTTGTTTGCCGGATCAAGAGCTACCAACTCTTTTTCCGAAGGT
AACTGGCTTCAGCAGAGCGCAGATACCAAATACTGTTCTTCTAGTGTAGCCGTAGTTAGGCCACCACTTC
AAGAACTCTGTAGCACCGCCTACATACCTCGCTCTGCTAATCCTGTTACCAGTGGCTGCTGCCAGTGGCG
ATAAGTCGTGTCTTACCGGGTTGGACTCAAGACGATAGTTACCGGATAAGGCGCAGCGGTCGGGCTGAAC
GGGGGGTTCGTGCACACAGCCCAGCTTGGAGCGAACGACCTACACCGAACTGAGATACCTACAGCGTGAG
CTATGAGAAAGCGCCACGCTTCCCGAAGGGAGAAAGGCGGACAGGTATCCGGTAAGCGGCAGGGTCGGAA
CAGGAGAGCGCACGAGGGAGCTTCCAGGGGGAAACGCCTGGTATCTTTATAGTCCTGTCGGGTTTCGCCA
CCTCTGACTTGAGCGTCGATTTTTGTGATGCTCGTCAGGGGGGCGGAGCCTATGGAAAAACGCCAGCAAC
GCGGCCTTTTTACGGTTCCTGGCCTTTTGCTGGCCTTTTGCTCACATGTTCTTTCCTGCGTTATCCCCTG
ATTCTGTGGATAACCGTATTACCGCCTTTGAGTGAGCTGATACCGCTCGCCGCAGCCGAACGACCGAGCG
CAGCGAGTCAGTGAGCGAGGAAGCGGAAGAGCGCCCAATACGCA
